Addgene plasmid #119947: phage UbiC tagRFP-T-DDX6
Purpose: Lentiviral vector expressing tagRFP-T-DDX6 fusion protein
Depositing lab: Jeffrey Chao. Depositing organization: Friedrich Miescher Institute for Biomedical Research. Publication: Single-Molecule Imaging of mRNA Localization and Regulation during the Integrated Stress Response. Wilbertz JH, Voigt F, Horvathova I, Roth G, Zhan Y, Chao JA. Mol Cell. 2019 Jan 4. pii: S1097-2765(18)31036-0. doi: 10.1016/j.molcel.2018.12.006. PubMed 30661979.
Backbone
  Vector backbone: pHAGE-UbiC
  Backbone size w/o insert (bp): 7000
  Total vector size (bp): 8456
  Vector type: Mammalian Expression, Bacterial Expression, Lentiviral
Growth in bacteria
  Bacterial resistance: Ampicillin, 100 μg/mL
  Growth temperature: 37°C
  Growth strain: NEB Stable
  Copy number: High Copy
Gene/Insert
  Gene/Insert name: DDX6
  Species: H. sapiens (human)
  Insert size (bp): 1446
  Entrez Gene: DDX6 (a.k.a. HLR2, IDDILF, P54, RCK, Rck/p54)
  Promoter: UbiC
  Tag / fusion protein: tagRFP-T (N terminal on insert)
  Cloning method: Unknown
  Sequencing primers: 5′ GTGTGGCACAGCTAGTTCC
Terms and licenses: Academic/Nonprofit Terms; Industry Terms: Not Available to Industry
Depositor comments: Please visit https://www.biorxiv.org/content/10.1101/332502v1 for BioRxiv preprint
How to cite: phage UbiC tagRFP-T-DDX6 was a gift from Jeffrey Chao (Addgene plasmid # 119947 ; http://n2t.net/addgene:119947 ; RRID:Addgene_119947)
