[The description below was written by a language model from this plasmid's Addgene catalogue record and pLannotate feature annotations shown in this document.]
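Description:
phage UbiC tagRFP-T-DDX6 is an 8,456 bp HIV-1-derived lentiviral transfer vector built on the pHAGE-UbiC backbone, designed to express a red fluorescent fusion of human DDX6 in mammalian cells. It is propagated in E. coli from a high-copy ColE1/pUC-type origin with ampicillin selection through the β-lactamase gene; the record lists a recombination-tolerant growth strain, as is common for plasmids carrying repeated LTRs. No mammalian selection marker is annotated, so transduced cells would presumably be identified by their fluorescence. Short lac, SV40 origin and SV40 poly(A) fragments in the backbone appear to be cloning remnants.

The viral portion begins with a full-length HIV-1 LTR (labelled as a 3' LTR by the annotation tool, but positioned as the 5' LTR). This is followed by the Ψ packaging signal extending into a gag fragment, the Rev response element for Rev-dependent nuclear export of the genomic RNA, and the cPPT/CTS, which aids nuclear import of the reverse-transcribed genome. The internal human ubiquitin C promoter drives moderate constitutive expression of TagRFP-T fused to the N terminus of the 1,446 bp DDX6 coding sequence. A WPRE downstream enhances transcript stability and expression, and the ΔU3 3' LTR makes the integrated provirus self-inactivating. Packaging and envelope functions must be supplied in trans to produce particles.

DDX6 (RCK/p54) is a DEAD-box helicase essential for the assembly of P-bodies, so the fusion serves as a live-cell marker of these granules. The associated study used single-molecule imaging to follow mRNA localization and regulation during the integrated stress response, which is consistent with this use.
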