Features (pLannotate 1.2.2; 22 found; start..end, strand, type, name):
      1..634     +  LTR            3' LTR: 3' long terminal repeat (LTR) from HIV-1
    681..806     +  misc_feature   HIV-1 Ψ: packaging signal of human immunodeficiency virus type 1
    790..1128    +  CDS            HIV-1 gag (fragment): gag protein from human immunodeficiency virus 1; gag
   1303..1536    +  misc_feature   RRE: The Rev response element (RRE) of HIV-1 allows for Rev-dependent mRNA export from the nucleus to the cytoplasm.
   1913..2013    +  CDS            Rev (fragment): human immunodeficiency virus 1 (HIV-1) Rev protein; rev; enhances nuclear export of unspliced and incompletely spliced viral mRNAs
   2058..2175    +  misc_feature   cPPT/CTS: central polypurine tract and central termination sequence of HIV-1
   2218..2616    +  promoter       UbC promoter: human ubiquitin C promoter
   2631..3362    +  CDS            TagRFP-T: TagRFP-T is a basic (constitutively fluorescent) red fluorescent protein published in 2008, derived from Entacmaea quadricolor. It has low acid sensitivity.
   3381..4826    +  CDS            DDX6 (sequence partly withheld): DDX6_HUMAN - Also known as HLR2, RCK. Experimental evidence at protein level: Swiss-Prot protein existence level 1. Essential for the formation of P-bodies, cytosolic membrane- less ribonucleoprotein granules involved in RNA metabolism through the coordinated storage of mRNAs encoding regulatory functions (PubMed:25995375, PubMed:27342281, PubMed:31422817). Plays a role in P- bodies to coordinate the storage of translationally inactive mRNAs in the cytoplasm and prevent their degradation (PubMed:27342281). In the process of mRNA degradation, plays a role in mRNA decapping (PubMed:16364915). Bl
   4846..5434    +  misc_feature   WPRE: woodchuck hepatitis virus posttranscriptional regulatory element
   5442..5507    +  CDS            nef (fragment): NEF_HV1Z2 - Experimental evidence at protein level: Swiss-Prot protein existence level 1. Extracellular Nef protein targets CD4(+) T-lymphocytes for apoptosis by interacting with CXCR4 surface receptors. From Human immunodeficiency virus type 1 group M subtype D (isolate Z2/CDC-Z34) (HIV-1).
   5509..5742    +  LTR            3' LTR (ΔU3): self-inactivating 3' long terminal repeat (LTR) from HIV-1
   5947..6051    +  promoter       AmpR promoter: bla
   6052..6912    +  CDS            AmpR: β-lactamase; bla; confers resistance to ampicillin, carbenicillin, and related antibiotics
   7083..7671    +  rep_origin     ori: high-copy-number ColE1/pMB1/pBR322/pUC origin of replication
   7854..7908    +  CDS            lacI (fragment): lac repressor; lacI; The lac repressor binds to the lac operator to inhibit transcription in E. coli. This inhibition can be relieved by adding lactose or isopropyl-β-D-thiogalactopyranoside (IPTG).
   7914..8007    +  rep_origin     SV40 ori (fragment): SV40 origin of replication
   8032..8069    +  CDS            lacI (fragment): lac repressor; lacI; The lac repressor binds to the lac operator to inhibit transcription in E. coli. This inhibition can be relieved by adding lactose or isopropyl-β-D-thiogalactopyranoside (IPTG).
   8082..8103    +  protein_bind   CAP binding site: CAP binding activates transcription in the presence of cAMP. E. coli catabolite activator protein
   8118..8148    +  promoter       lac promoter: promoter for the E. coli lac operon
   8156..8172    +  protein_bind   lac operator: The lac repressor binds to the lac operator to inhibit transcription in E. coli. This inhibition can be relieved by adding lactose or isopropyl-β-D-thiogalactopyranoside (IPTG). lac repressor encoded by lacI
   8206..8289    +  polyA_signal   SV40 poly(A) signal (fragment): SV40 polyadenylation signal
>Addgene plasmid #119947 | phage UbiC tagRFP-T-DDX6 | addgene full sequence | sequence record 234203 | Addgene NGS Result
TGGAAGGGCTAATTCACTCCCAAAGAAGACAAGATATCCTTGATCTGTGGATCTACCACACACAAGGCTA
CTTCCCTGATTAGCAGAACTACACACCAGGGCCAGGGGTCAGATATCCACTGACCTTTGGATGGTGCTAC
AAGCTAGTACCAGTTGAGCCAGATAAGGTAGAAGAGGCCAATAAAGGAGAGAACACCAGCTTGTTACACC
CTGTGAGCCTGCATGGGATGGATGACCCGGAGAGAGAAGTGTTAGAGTGGAGGTTTGACAGCCGCCTAGC
ATTTCATCACGTGGCCCGAGAGCTGCATCCGGAGTACTTCAAGAACTGCTGATATCGAGCTTGCTACAAG
GGACTTTCCGCTGGGGACTTTCCAGGGAGGCGTGGCCTGGGCGGGACTGGGGAGTGGCGAGCCCTCAGAT
CCTGCATATAAGCAGCTGCTTTTTGCCTGTACTGGGTCTCTCTGGTTAGACCAGATCTGAGCCTGGGAGC
TCTCTGGCTAACTAGGGAACCCACTGCTTAAGCCTCAATAAATCTTGCCTTGAGTGCTTCAAGTAGTGTG
TGCCCGTCTGTTGTGTGACTCTGGTAACTAGAGATCCCTCAGACCCTTTTAGTCAGTGTGGAAAATCTCT
AGCAGTGGCGCCCGAACAGGGACTTGAAAGCGAAAGGGAAACCAGAGGAGCTCTCTCGACGCAGGACTCG
GCTTGCTGAAGCGCGCACGGCAAGAGGCGAGGGGCGGCGACTGGTGAGTACGCCAAAAATTTTGACTAGC
GGAGGCTAGAAGGAGAGAGATGGGTGCGAGAGCGTCAGTATTAAGCGGGGGAGAATTAGATCGCGATGGG
AAAAAATTCGGTTAAGGCCAGGGGGAAAGAAAAAATATAAATTAAAACATATAGTATGGGCAAGCAGGGA
GCTAGAACGATTCGCAGTTAATCCTGGCCTGTTAGAAACATCAGAAGGCTGTAGACAAATACTGGGACAG
CTACAACCATCCCTTCAGACAGGATCAGAAGAACTTAGATCATTATATAATACAGTAGCAACCCTCTATT
GTGTGCATCAAAGGATAGAGATAAAAGACACCAAGGAAGCTTTAGACAAGATAGAGGAAGAGCAAAACAA
AAGTAAGACCACCGCACAGCAAGCGGCCGGCCGCTGATCTTCAGACCTGGAGGAGGAGATATGAGGGACA
ATTGGAGAAGTGAATTATATAAATATAAAGTAGTAAAAATTGAACCATTAGGAGTAGCACCCACCAAGGC
AAAGAGAAGAGTGGTGCAGAGAGAAAAAAGAGCAGTGGGAATAGGAGCTTTGTTCCTTGGGTTCTTGGGA
GCAGCAGGAAGCACTATGGGCGCAGCGTCAATGACGCTGACGGTACAGGCCAGACAATTATTGTCTGGTA
TAGTGCAGCAGCAGAACAATTTGCTGAGGGCTATTGAGGCGCAACAGCATCTGTTGCAACTCACAGTCTG
GGGCATCAAGCAGCTCCAGGCAAGAATCCTGGCTGTGGAAAGATACCTAAAGGATCAACAGCTCCTGGGG
ATTTGGGGTTGCTCTGGAAAACTCATTTGCACCACTGCTGTGCCTTGGAATGCTAGTTGGAGTAATAAAT
CTCTGGAACAGATTTGGAATCACACGACCTGGATGGAGTGGGACAGAGAAATTAACAATTACACAAGCTT
AATACACTCCTTAATTGAAGAATCGCAAAACCAGCAAGAAAAGAATGAACAAGAATTATTGGAATTAGAT
AAATGGGCAAGTTTGTGGAATTGGTTTAACATAACAAATTGGCTGTGGTATATAAAATTATTCATAATGA
TAGTAGGAGGCTTGGTAGGTTTAAGAATAGTTTTTGCTGTACTTTCTATAGTGAATAGAGTTAGGCAGGG
ATATTCACCATTATCGTTTCAGACCCACCTCCCAACCCCGAGGGGACCCGACAGGCCCGAAGGAATAGAA
GAAGAAGGTGGAGAGAGAGACAGAGACAGATCCATTCGATTAGTGAACGGATCTCGACGGTATCGCCGAA
TTCACAAATGGCAGTATTCATCCACAATTTTAAAAGAAAAGGGGGGATTGGGGGGTACAGTGCAGGGGAA
AGAATAGTAGACATAATAGCAACAGACATACAAACTAAAGAATTACAAAAACAAATTACAAAAATTCAAA
ATTTTCGGGTTTATTACAGGGACAGCAGAGATCCAGTTTGGACTAGTGGCCTCCGCGCCGGGTTTTGGCG
CCTCCCGCGGGCGCCCCCCTCCTCACGGCGAGCGCTGCCACGTCAGACGAAGGGCGCAGCGAGCGTCCTG
ATCCTTCCGCCCGGACGCTCAGGACAGCGGCCCGCTGCTCATAAGACTCGGCCTTAGAACCCCAGTATCA
GCAGAAGGACATTTTAGGACGGGACTTGGGTGACTCTAGGGCACTGGTTTTCTTTCCAGAGAGCGGAACA
GGCGAGGAAAAGTAGTCCCTTCTCGGCGATTCTGCGGAGGGATCTCCGTGGGGCGGTGAACGCCGATGAT
TATATAAGGACGCGCCGGGTGTGGCACAGCTAGTTCCGTCGCAGCCGGGATTTGGGTCGCGGTTCTTGTT
TGTGGATCGCTGTGATCGTCACTTGGCGGCCGCCGCCACCATGGTGAGCAAGGGCGAGGAGCTGATTAAG
GAGAACATGCACATGAAGCTGTACATGGAGGGCACCGTGAACAACCACCACTTCAAGTGCACATCCGAGG
GCGAAGGCAAGCCCTACGAGGGCACCCAGACCATGAGAATCAAGGTGGTCGAGGGCGGCCCTCTCCCCTT
CGCCTTCGACATCCTGGCTACCAGCTTCATGTACGGCAGCAGAACCTTCATCAACCACACCCAGGGCATC
CCCGACTTCTTTAAGCAGTCCTTCCCTGAGGGCTTCACATGGGAGAGAGTCACCACATACGAAGACGGGG
GCGTGCTGACCGCTACCCAGGACACCAGCCTCCAGGACGGCTGCCTCATCTACAACGTCAAGATCAGAGG
GGTGAACTTCCCATCCAACGGCCCTGTGATGCAGAAGAAAACACTCGGCTGGGAGGCCAACACCGAGATG
CTGTACCCCGCTGACGGCGGCCTGGAAGGCAGAACCGACATGGCCCTGAAGCTCGTGGGCGGGGGCCACC
TGATCTGCAACTTCAAGACCACATACAGATCCAAGAAACCCGCTAAGAACCTCAAGATGCCCGGCGTCTA
CTATGTGGACCACAGACTGGAAAGAATCAAGGAGGCCGACAAAGAGACCTACGTCGAGCAGCACGAGGTG
GCTGTGGCCAGATACTGCGACCTCCCTAGCAAACTGGGGCACAAACTTAATGGCATGGACGAGCTGTACA
AGGGGGGGGGGGGGTCTAGAAGCACGGCCAGAACAGAGAACCCTGTTATAATGGGTCTGTCCAGTCAAAA
TGGTCAGCTGAGAGGCCCTGTGAAACCCACTGGTGGCCCTGGAGGAGGGGGCACACAGACACAGCAACAG
ATGAACCAGCTGAAAAACACCAACACAATCAATAATGGCACTCAGCAGCAAGCACAGAGTATGACCACCA
CTATTAAACCTGGTGATGACTGGAAAAAGACTTTAAAACTCCCTCCAAAGGATCTAAGAATCAAAACTTC
GGATGTGACCTCCACAAAAGGAAATGAGTTTGAAGATTACTGTTTGAAACGGGAGTTACTGATGGGAATT
TTTGAAATGGGCTGGGAAAAGCCATCTCCTATTCAGGAGGAGAGCATTCCCATTGCTTTATCTGGTAGGG
ATATCTTAGCTAGAGCAAAAAATGGAACAGGCAAGAGCGGTGCCTACCTCATTCCCTTACTTGAACGGCT
AGACCTGAAGAAGGACAATATACAAGCAATGGTGATTGTTCCCACTAGAGAACTTGCTCTACAGGTCAGT
CAAATTTGCATCCAGGTCAGCAAACACATGGGAGGGGCCAAAGTGATGGCAACCACAGGAGGAACCAATT
TACGAGATGACATAATGAGGCTTGATGATACAGTGCACGTGGTGATTGCTACCCCTGGGAGAATCCTGGA
TCTTATTAAGAAAGGAGTAGCAAAGGTTGATCATGTCCAGATGATAGTATTGGATGAGGCAGATAAGTTG
CTGTCACAGGATTTTGTGCAGATAATGGAGGATATTATTCTCACGCTACCTAAAAACAGGCAGATTTTAC
TATATTCCGCTACTTTCCCTCTTAGTGTACAGAAGTTCATGAATTCCCATTTGCAGAAACCCTATGAGAT
TAACCTGATGGAG
[501 nt withheld, positions 4284-4784]
GTGGCAGAATACCACAGCGAGCCTGTAGAAGATGAGAAACCTTAATGAATCGATAGATCCTAATCAACCT
CTGGATTACAAAATTTGTGAAAGATTGACTGGTATTCTTAACTATGTTGCTCCTTTTACGCTATGTGGAT
ACGCTGCTTTAATGCCTTTGTATCATGCTATTGCTTCCCGTATGGCTTTCATTTTCTCCTCCTTGTATAA
ATCCTGGTTGCTGTCTCTTTATGAGGAGTTGTGGCCCGTTGTCAGGCAACGTGGCGTGGTGTGCACTGTG
TTTGCTGACGCAACCCCCACTGGTTGGGGCATTGCCACCACCTGTCAGCTCCTTTCCGGGACTTTCGCTT
TCCCCCTCCCTATTGCCACGGCGGAACTCATCGCCGCCTGCCTTGCCCGCTGCTGGACAGGGGCTCGGCT
GTTGGGCACTGACAATTCCGTGGTGTTGTCGGGGAAATCATCGTCCTTTCCTTGGCTGCTCGCCTGTGTT
GCCACCTGGATTCTGCGCGGGACGTCCTTCTGCTACGTCCCTTCGGCCCTCAATCCAGCGGACCTTCCTT
CCCGCGGCCTGCTGCCGGCTCTGCGGCCTCTTCCGCGTCTTCGCCTTCGCCCTCAGACGAGTCGGATCTC
CCTTTGGGCCGCCTCCCCGCCTGAGATCCTTTAAGACCAATGACTTACAAGGCAGCTGTAGATCTTAGCC
ACTTTTTAAAAGAAAAGGGGGGACTGGAAGGGCTAATTCACTCCCAACGAAGACAAGATCTGCTTTTTGC
TTGTACTGGGTCTCTCTGGTTAGACCAGATCTGAGCCTGGGAGCTCTCTGGCTAACTAGGGAACCCACTG
CTTAAGCCTCAATAAAGCTTGCCTTGAGTGCTTCAAGTAGTGTGTGCCCGTCTGTTGTGTGACTCTGGTA
ACTAGAGATCCCTCAGACCCTTTTAGTCAGTGTGGAAAATCTCTAGCAGTAGTAGTTCATGTCATCTTAT
TATTCAGTATTTATAACTTGCAAAGAAATGAATATCAGAGAGTGAGAGGCCCGGGTTAATTAAGGAAAGG
GCTAGATCATTCTTGAAGACGAAAGGGCCTCGTGATACGCCTATTTTTATAGGTTAATGTCATGATAATA
ATGGTTTCTTAGACGTCAGGTGGCACTTTTCGGGGAAATGTGCGCGGAACCCCTATTTGTTTATTTTTCT
AAATACATTCAAATATGTATCCGCTCATGAGACAATAACCCTGATAAATGCTTCAATAATATTGAAAAAG
GAAGAGTATGAGTATTCAACATTTCCGTGTCGCCCTTATTCCCTTTTTTGCGGCATTTTGCCTTCCTGTT
TTTGCTCACCCAGAAACGCTGGTGAAAGTAAAAGATGCTGAAGATCAGTTGGGTGCACGAGTGGGTTACA
TCGAACTGGATCTCAACAGCGGTAAGATCCTTGAGAGTTTTCGCCCCGAAGAACGTTTTCCAATGATGAG
CACTTTTAAAGTTCTGCTATGTGGCGCGGTATTATCCCGTGTTGACGCCGGGCAAGAGCAACTCGGTCGC
CGCATACACTATTCTCAGAATGACTTGGTTGAGTACTCACCAGTCACAGAAAAGCATCTTACGGATGGCA
TGACAGTAAGAGAATTATGCAGTGCTGCCATAACCATGAGTGATAACACTGCGGCCAACTTACTTCTGAC
AACGATCGGAGGACCGAAGGAGCTAACCGCTTTTTTGCACAACATGGGGGATCATGTAACTCGCCTTGAT
CGTTGGGAACCGGAGCTGAATGAAGCCATACCAAACGACGAGCGTGACACCACGATGCCTGTAGCAATGG
CAACAACGTTGCGCAAACTATTAACTGGCGAACTACTTACTCTAGCTTCCCGGCAACAATTAATAGACTG
GATGGAGGCGGATAAAGTTGCAGGACCACTTCTGCGCTCGGCCCTTCCGGCTGGCTGGTTTATTGCTGAT
AAATCTGGAGCCGGTGAGCGTGGGTCTCGCGGTATCATTGCAGCACTGGGGCCAGATGGTAAGCCCTCCC
GTATCGTAGTTATCTACACGACGGGGAGTCAGGCAACTATGGATGAACGAAATAGACAGATCGCTGAGAT
AGGTGCCTCACTGATTAAGCATTGGTAACTGTCAGACCAAGTTTACTCATATATACTTTAGATTGATTTA
AAACTTCATTTTTAATTTAAAAGGATCTAGGTGAAGATCCTTTTTGATAATCTCATGACCAAAATCCCTT
AACGTGAGTTTTCGTTCCACTGAGCGTCAGACCCCGTAGAAAAGATCAAAGGATCTTCTTGAGATCCTTT
TTTTCTGCGCGTAATCTGCTGCTTGCAAACAAAAAAACCACCGCTACCAGCGGTGGTTTGTTTGCCGGAT
CAAGAGCTACCAACTCTTTTTCCGAAGGTAACTGGCTTCAGCAGAGCGCAGATACCAAATACTGTTCTTC
TAGTGTAGCCGTAGTTAGGCCACCACTTCAAGAACTCTGTAGCACCGCCTACATACCTCGCTCTGCTAAT
CCTGTTACCAGTGGCTGCTGCCAGTGGCGATAAGTCGTGTCTTACCGGGTTGGACTCAAGACGATAGTTA
CCGGATAAGGCGCAGCGGTCGGGCTGAACGGGGGGTTCGTGCACACAGCCCAGCTTGGAGCGAACGACCT
ACACCGAACTGAGATACCTACAGCGTGAGCTATGAGAAAGCGCCACGCTTCCCGAAGGGAGAAAGGCGGA
CAGGTATCCGGTAAGCGGCAGGGTCGGAACAGGAGAGCGCACGAGGGAGCTTCCAGGGGGAAACGCCTGG
TATCTTTATAGTCCTGTCGGGTTTCGCCACCTCTGACTTGAGCGTCGATTTTTGTGATGCTCGTCAGGGG
GGCGGAGCCTATGGAAAAACGCCAGCAACGCGGCCTTTTTACGGTTCCTGGCCTTTTGCTGGCCTTTTGC
TCACATGTTCTTTCCTGCGTTATCCCCTGATTCTGTGGATAACCGTATTACCGCCTTTGAGTGAGCTGAT
ACCGCTCGCCGCAGCCGAACGACCGAGCGCAGCGAGTCAGTGAGCGAGGAAGCGGAAGAGCGCCCAATAC
GCAAACCGCCTCTCCCCGCGCGTTGGCCGATTCATTAATGCAGCAAGCTCATGGCTGACTAATTTTTTTT
ATTTATGCAGAGGCCGAGGCCGCCTCGGCCTCTGAGCTATTCCAGAAGTAGTGAGGAGGCTTTTTTGGAG
GCCTAGGCTTTTGCAAAAAGCTCCCCGTGGCACGACAGGTTTCCCGACTGGAAAGCGGGCAGTGAGCGCA
ACGCAATTAATGTGAGTTAGCTCACTCATTAGGCACCCCAGGCTTTACACTTTATGCTTCCGGCTCGTAT
GTTGTGTGGAATTGTGAGCGGATAACAATTTCACACAGGAAACAGCTATGACATGATTACGAATTTCACA
AATAAAGCATTTTTTTCACTGCATTCTAGTTGTGGTTTGTCCAAACTCATCAATGTATCTTATCATGTCT
GGATCAACTGGATAACTCAAGCTAACCAAAATCATCCCAAACTTCCCACCCCATACCCTATTACCACTGC
CAATTACCTGTGGTTTCATTTACTCTAAACCTGTGATTCCTCTGAATTATTTTCATTTTAAAGAAATTGT
ATTTGTTAAATATGTACTACAAACTTAGTAGT
