>Addgene plasmid #119947 | phage UbiC tagRFP-T-DDX6 | addgene partial sequence | sequence record 238602 | TagRFPmKate-F1 5'-AGGCCGACAAAGAGACCTAC-3'
CTGGGGCACAAACTTAATGGCATGGACGAGCTGTACAAGGGGGGGGGGGGGTCTAGAAGCACGGCCAGAA
CAGAGAACCCTGTTATAATGGGTCTGTCCAGTCAAAATGGTCAGCTGAGAGGCCCTGTGAAACCCACTGG
TGGCCCTGGAGGAGGGGGCACACAGACACAGCAACAGATGAACCAGCTGAAAAACACCAACACAATCAAT
AATGGCACTCAGCAGCAAGCACAGAGTATGACCACCACTATTAAACCTGGTGATGACTGGAAAAAGACTT
TAAAACTCCCTCCAAAGGATCTAAGAATCAAAACTTCGGATGTGACCTCCACAAAAGGAAATGAGTTTGA
AGATTACTGTTTGAAACGGGAGTTACTGATGGGAATTTTTGAAATGGGCTGGGAAAAGCCATCTCCTATT
CAGGAGGAGAGCATTCCCATTGCTTTATCTGGTAGGGATATCTTAGCTAGAGCAAAAAATGGAACAGGCA
AGAGCGGTGCCTACCTCATTCCCTTACTTGAACGGCTAGACCTGAAGAAGGACAATATACAAGCAATGGT
GATTGTTCCCACTAGAGAACTTGCTCTACAGGTCAGTCAAATTTGCATCCAGGTCAGCAAACACATGGGA
GGGGCCAAAGTGATGGCAACCACAGGAGGAACCAATTTACGAGATGACATAATGAGGCTTGATGATACAG
TGCACGTGGTGATTGCTACCCCTGGGAGAATCCTGGATCTTATTAAGAAAGGAGTAGCAAAGGTTGATCA
TGTCCAGATGATAGTATTGGATGAGGCAGATAAGTTGCTGTCACAGGATTTTGTGCAGATAATGGAGGAT
ATTATTCTCACGCTACCTAAAAACAGGCAGATTTTACTATATTCCGCTACTTTCCCTCTTAGTGTACAGA
AGTTCATGAATTCCCATTTGCAGAAACCCTATGAGATTA
